>Addgene plasmid #164520 | pB-Halo,IRES-NGFR | depositor full sequence | sequence record 319399 | pB-Halo,IRES-NGFR sequence 13631 bps
CCAGCAAAAGGCCAGGAACCGTAAAAAGGCCGCGTTGCTGGCGTTTTTCCATAGGCTCCGCCCCCCTGAC
GAGCATCACAAAAATCGACGCTCAAGTCAGAGGTGGCGAAACCCGACAGGACTATAAAGATACCAGGCGT
TTCCCCCTGGAAGCTCCCTCGTGCGCTCTCCTGTTCCGACCCTGCCGCTTACCGGATACCTGTCCGCCTT
TCTCCCTTCGGGAAGCGTGGCGCTTTCTCATAGCTCACGCTGTAGGTATCTCAGTTCGGTGTAGGTCGTT
CGCTCCAAGCTGGGCTGTGTGCACGAACCCCCCGTTCAGCCCGACCGCTGCGCCTTATCCGGTAACTATC
GTCTTGAGTCCAACCCGGTAAGACACGACTTATCGCCACTGGCAGCAGCCACTGGTAACAGGATTAGCAG
AGCGAGGTATGTAGGCGGTGCTACAGAGTTCTTGAAGTGGTGGCCTAACTACGGCTACACTAGAAGGACA
GTATTTGGTATCTGCGCTCTGCTGAAGCCAGTTACCTTCGGAAAAAGAGTTGGTAGCTCTTGATCCGGCA
AACAAACCACCGCTGGTAGCGGTGGTTTTTTTGTTTGCAAGCAGCAGATTACGCGCAGAAAAAAAGGATC
TCAAGAAGATCCTTTGATCTTTTCTACGGGGTCTGACGCTCAGTGGAACGAAAACTCACGTTAAGGGATT
TTGGTCATGAGATTATCAAAAAGGATCTTCACCTAGATCCTTTTAAATTAAAAATGAAGTTTTAAATCAA
TCTAAAGTATATATGAGTAAACTTGGTCTGACAGTTACCAATGCTTAATCAGTGAGGCACCTATCTCAGC
GATCTGTCTATTTCGTTCATCCATAGTTGCCTGACTCCCCGTCGTGTAGATAACTACGATACGGGAGGGC
TTACCATCTGGCCCCAGTGCTGCAATGATACCGCGAGACCCACGCTCACCGGCTCCAGATTTATCAGCAA
TAAACCAGCCAGCCGGAAGGGCCGAGCGCAGAAGTGGTCCTGCAACTTTATCCGCCTCCATCCAGTCTAT
TAATTGTTGCCGGGAAGCTAGAGTAAGTAGTTCGCCAGTTAATAGTTTGCGCAACGTTGTTGCCATTGCT
ACAGGCATCGTGGTGTCACGCTCGTCGTTTGGTATGGCTTCATTCAGCTCCGGTTCCCAACGATCAAGGC
GAGTTACATGATCCCCCATGTTGTGCAAAAAAGCGGTTAGCTCCTTCGGTCCTCCGATCGTTGTCAGAAG
TAAGTTGGCCGCAGTGTTATCACTCATGGTTATGGCAGCACTGCATAATTCTCTTACTGTCATGCCATCC
GTAAGATGCTTTTCTGTGACTGGTGAGTACTCAACCAAGTCATTCTGAGAATAGTGTATGCGGCGACCGA
GTTGCTCTTGCCCGGCGTCAATACGGGATAATACCGCGCCACATAGCAGAACTTTAAAAGTGCTCATCAT
TGGAAAACGTTCTTCGGGGCGAAAACTCTCAAGGATCTTACCGCTGTTGAGATCCAGTTCGATGTAACCC
ACTCGTGCACCCAACTGATCTTCAGCATCTTTTACTTTCACCAGCGTTTCTGGGTGAGCAAAAACAGGAA
GGCAAAATGCCGCAAAAAAGGGAATAAGGGCGACACGGAAATGTTGAATACTCATACTCTTCCTTTTTCA
ATATTATTGAAGCATTTATCAGGGTTATTGTCTCATGAGCGGATACATATTTGAATGTATTTAGAAAAAT
AAACAAATAGGGGTTCCGCGCACATTTCCCCGAAAAGTGCCACCTGGGAAATTGTAAACGTTAATATTTT
GTTAAAATTCGCGTTAAATTTTTGTTAAATCAGCTCATTTTTTAACCAATAGGCCGAAATCGGCAAAATC
CCTTATAAATCAAAAGAATAGACCGAGATAGGGT
[37 nt withheld, positions 1925-1961]
AAAGAACGTGGACTCCAACGTCAAAGG
[49 nt withheld, positions 1989-2037]
T
[91 nt withheld, positions 2039-2129]
G
[124 nt withheld, positions 2131-2254]
CGCGCCATTCGCCATTCAGGCTGCGCAACTGTTGGGAAGGGCGATCGGTGCGGGCCTCTTCGCTATTACG
CCAGCTGGCGAAAGGGGGATGTGCTGCAAGGCGATTAAGTTGGGTAACGCCAGGGTTTTCCCAGTCACGA
CGTTGTAAAACGACGGCCAGTGAATTGTAATACGACTCACTATAGGGCGAATTGGAGCTCGGTATTCACG
ACAGCAGGCTGAATAATAAAAAAATTAGAAACTATTATTTAACCCTAGAAAGATAATCATATTGTGACGT
ACGTTAAAGATAATCATGCGTAAAATTGACGCATGTGTTTTATCGGTCTGTATATCGAGGTTTATTTATT
AATTTGAATAGATATTAAGTTTTATTATATTTACACTTACATACTAATAATAAATTCAACAAACAATTTA
TTTATGTTTATTTATTTATTAAAAAAAAACAAAAACTCAAAATTTCTTCTATAAAGTAACAAAACTTTTA
AACATTCTCTCTTTTACAAAAATAAACTTATTTTGTACTTTAAAAACAGTCATGTTGTATTATAAAATAA
GTAATTAGCTTAACCTATACATAATAGAAACAAATTATACTTATTAGTCAGTCAGAAACAACTTTGGCAC
ATATCAATATTATGCTCTCGTTAATTAACTCGAGGGATCCAAGCTGGCCGCACGTCTCCCTATCAGTGAT
AGAGAAGTCGACACGTCTCGAGCTCCCTATCAGTGATAGAGAAGGTACGTCTAGAACGTCTCCCTATCAG
TGATAGAGAAGTCGACACGTCTCGAGCTCCCTATCAGTGATAGAGAAGGTACGTCTAGAACGTCTCCCTA
TCAGTGATAGAGAAGTCGACACGTCTCGAGCTCCCTATCAGTGATAGAGAAGGTACGTCTAGAACGTCTC
CCTATCAGTGATAGAGAAGTCGACACGTCTCGAGCTCCCTATCAGTGATAGAGAAGGTACCCCCTATATA
AGCAGAGCTCGTTTAGTGAACCGTCAGATCGCCTGGAGACGCCATCCACGCTGTTTTGACCTCCATAGAA
GACACCGGGACCGATCCAGCCTCCGCGGTGGCGGCCATCACAAGTTTGACTAGTACCGGTTACTCGAGGC
TAGCACCATGGCAGAAATCGGTACTGGCTTTCCATTCGACCCCCATTATGTGGAAGTCCTGGGCGAGCGC
ATGCACTACGTCGATGTTGGTCCGCGCGATGGCACCCCTGTGCTGTTCCTGCACGGTAACCCGACCTCCT
CCTACGTGTGGCGCAACATCATCCCGCATGTTGCACCGACCCATCGCTGCATTGCTCCAGACCTGATCGG
TATGGGCAAATCCGACAAACCAGACCTGGGTTATTTCTTCGACGACCACGTCCGCTTCATGGATGCCTTC
ATCGAAGCCCTGGGTCTGGAAGAGGTCGTCCTGGTCATTCACGACTGGGGCTCCGCTCTGGGTTTCCACT
GGGCCAAGCGCAATCCAGAGCGCGTCAAAGGTATTGCATTTATGGAGTTCATCCGCCCTATCCCGACCTG
GGACGAATGGCCAGAATTTGCCCGCGAGACCTTCCAGGCCTTCCGCACCACCGACGTCGGCCGCAAGCTG
ATCATCGATCAGAACGTTTTTATCGAGGGTACGCTGCCGATGGGTGTCGTCCGCCCGCTGACTGAAGTCG
AGATGGACCATTACCGCGAGCCGTTCCTGAATCCTGTTGACCGCGAGCCACTGTGGCGCTTCCCAAACGA
GCTGCCAATCGCCGGTGAGCCAGCGAACATCGTCGCGCTGGTCGAAGAATACATGGACTGGCTGCACCAG
TCCCCTGTCCCGAAGCTGCTGTTCTGGGGCACCCCAGGCGTTCTGATCCCACCGGCCGAAGCCGCTCGCC
TGGCCAAAAGCCTGCCTAACTGCAAGGCTGTGGACATCGGCCCGGGTCTGAATCTGCTGCAAGAAGACAA
CCCGGACCTGATCGGCAGCGAGATCGCGCGCTGGCTGTCGACGCTCGAGATTTCCGGCGAGCCAACCACT
GAGGATCTGTACTTTCAGAGCGATAACGCGATCGCCGGCGCGCCAACAAGTTTGTACAAAAAAGCTGAAC
GAGAAACGTAAAATGATATAAATATCAATATATTAAATTAGATTTTGCATAAAAAACAGACTACATAATA
CTGTAAAACACAACATATCCAGTCACTATGGCGGCCGCATTAGGCACCCCAGGCTTTACACTTTATGCTT
CCGGCTCGTATAATGTGTGGATTTTGAGTTAGGATCCGTCGAGATTTTCAGGAGCTAAGGAAGCTAAAAT
GGAGAAAAAAATCACTGGATATACCACCGTTGATATATCCCAATGGCATCGTAAAGAACATTTTGAGGCA
TTTCAGTCAGTTGCTCAATGTACCTATAACCAGACCGTTCAGCTGGATATTACGGCCTTTTTAAAGACCG
TAAAGAAAAATAAGCACAAGTTTTATCCGGCCTTTATTCACATTCTTGCCCGCCTGATGAATGCTCATCC
GGAATTCCGTATGGCAATGAAAGACGGTGAGCTGGTGATATGGGATAGTGTTCACCCTTGTTACACCGTT
TTCCATGAGCAAACTGAAACGTTTTCATCGCTCTGGAGTGAATACCACGACGATTTCCGGCAGTTTCTAC
ACATATATTCGCAAGATGTGGCGTGTTACGGTGAAAACCTGGCCTATTTCCCTAAAGGGTTTATTGAGAA
TATGTTTTTCGTCTCAGCCAATCCCTGGGTGAGTTTCACCAGTTTTGATTTAAACGTGGCCAATATGGAC
AACTTCTTCGCCCCCGTTTTCACCATGGGCAAATATTATACGCAAGGCGACAAGGTGCTGATGCCGCTGG
CGATTCAGGTTCATCATGCCGTTTGTGATGGCTTCCATGTCGGCAGAATGCTTAATGAATTACAACAGTA
CTGCGATGAGTGGCAGGGCGGGGCGTAAAGATCTGGATCCCGACAATCAACGCGTGGATCCGGCTTACTA
AAAGCCAGATAACAGTATGCGTATTTGCGCGCTGATTTTTGCGGTATAAGAATATATACTGATATGTATA
CCCGAAGTATGTCAAAAAGAGGTATGCTATGAAGCAGCGTATTACAGTGACAGTTGACAGCGACAGCTAT
CAGTTGCTCAAGGCATATATGATGTCAATATCTCCGGTCTGGTAAGCACAACCATGCAGAATGAAGCCCG
TCGTCTGCGTGCCGAACGCTGGAAAGCGGAAAATCAGGAAGGGATGGCTGAGGTCGCCCGGTTTATTGAA
ATGAACGGCTCTTTTGCTGACGAGAACAGGGGCTGGTGAAATGCAGTTTAAGGTTTACACCTATAAAAGA
GAGAGCCGTTATCGTCTGTTTGTGGATGTACAGAGTGATATTATTGACACGCCCGGGCGACGGATGGTGA
TCCCCCTGGCCAGTGCACGTCTGCTGTCAGATAAAGTCTCCCGTGAACTTTACCCGGTGGTGCATATCGG
GGATGAAAGCTGGCGCATGATGACCACCGATATGGCCAGTGTGCCGGTCTCCGTTATCGGGGAAGAAGTG
GCTGATCTCAGCCACCGCGAAAATGACATCAAAAACGCCATTAACCTGATGTTCTGGGGAATATAAATGT
CAGGCTCCCTTATACACAGCCAGTCTGCAGGTCGACCATAGTGACTGGATATGTTGTGTTTTACAGTATT
ATGTAGTCTGTTTTTTATGCAAAATCTAATTTAATATATTGATATTTATATCATTTTACGTTTCTCGTTC
AGCTTTCTTGTACAAAGTGGTGATCTAGCTAAAACGCGGCCTCGAATCGAATTCCGCCCCCCCCCCTCTC
CCTCCCCCCCCCCTAACGTTACTGGCCGAAGCCGCTTGGAATAAGGCCGGTGTGCGTTTGTCTATATGTT
ATTTTCCACCATATTGCCGTCTTTTGGCAATGTGAGGGCCCGGAAACCTGGCCCTGTCTTCTTGACGAGC
ATTCCTAGGGGTCTTTCCCCTCTCGCCAAAGGAATGCAAGGTCTGTTGAATGTCGTGAAGGAAGCAGTTC
CTCTGGAAGCTTCTTGAAGACAAACAACGTCTGTAGCGACCCTTTGCAGGCAGCGGAACCCCCCACCTGG
CGACAGGTGCCTCTGCGGCCAAAAGCCACGTGTATAAGATACACCTGCAAAGGCGGCACAACCCCAGTGC
CACGTTGTGAGTTGGATAGTTGTGGAAAGAGTCAAATGGCTCTCCTCAAGCGTATTCAACAAGGGGCTGA
AGGATGCCCAGAAGGTACCCCATTGTATGGGATCTGATCTGGGGCCTCGGTGCACATGCTTTACATGTGT
TTAGTCGAGGTTAAAAAAACGTCTAGGCCCCCCGAACCACGGGGACGTGGTTTTCCTTTGAAAAACACGA
TGATAATATGGCCACAACCATGGCCACAACCATGGACGGGCCGCGCCTGCTGCTGTTGCTGCTTCTGGGG
GTGTCCCTTGGAGGTGCCAAGGAGGCATGCCCCACAGGCCTGTACACACACAGCGGTGAGTGCTGCAAAG
CCTGCAACCTGGGCGAGGGTGTGGCCCAGCCTTGTGGAGCCAACCAGACCGTGTGTGAGCCCTGCCTGGA
CAGCGTGACGTTCTCCGACGTGGTGAGCGCGACCGAGCCGTGCAAGCCGTGCACCGAGTGCGTGGGGCTC
CAGAGCATGTCGGCGCCGTGCGTGGAGGCCGACGACGCCGTGTGCCGCTGCGCCTACGGCTACTACCAGG
ATGAGACGACTGGGCGCTGCGAGGCGTGCCGCGTGTGCGAGGCGGGCTCGGGCCTCGTGTTCTCCTGCCA
GGACAAGCAGAACACCGTGTGCGAGGAGTGCCCCGACGGCACGTATTCCGACGAGGCCAACCACGTGGAC
CCGTGCCTGCCCTGCACCGTGTGCGAGGACACCGAGCGCCAGCTCCGCGAGTGCACACGCTGGGCCGACG
CCGAGTGCGAGGAGATCCCTGGCCGTTGGATTACACGGTCCACACCCCCAGAGGGCTCGGACAGCACAGC
CCCCAGCACCCAGGAGCCTGAGGCACCTCCAGAACAAGACCTCATAGCCAGCACGGTGGCAGGTGTGGTG
ACCACAGTGATGGGCAGCTCCCAGCCCGTGGTGACCCGAGGCACCACCGACAACCTCATCCCTGTCTATT
GCTCCATCCTGGCTGCTGTGGTTGTGGGCCTTGTGGCCTACATAGCCTTCAAGAGGTGGAACAGTCATCG
ATATCCTCGAGGTCACCGCGGTCTAGAGTCGACCTGCAGCCAAGCTTATCGATAAAGCGGCCGCGATCTT
TTTCCCTCTGCCAAAAATTATGGGGACATCATGAAGCCCCTTGAGCATCTGACTTCTGGCTAATAAAGGA
AATTTATTTTCATTGCAATAGTGTGTTGGAATTTTTTGTGTCTCTCACTCGGAAGGACATATGGGAGGGC
AAATCATTTAAAACATCAGAATGAGTATTTGGTTTAGAGTTTGGCAACATATGCCATATGCTGGCTGCCA
TGAACAAAGGTGGCTATAAAGAGGTCATCAGTATATGAAACAGCCCCCTGCTGTCCATTCCTTATTCCAT
AGAAAAGCCTTGACTTGAGGTTAGATTTTTTTTATATTTTGTTTTGTGTTATTTTTTTCTTTAACATCCC
TAAAATTTTCCTTACATGTTTTACTAGCCAGATTTTTCCTCCTCTCCTGACTACTCCCAGTCATAGCTGT
CCCTCTTCTCTTATGAAGATCCCTCGACCTGCAGGAATTCGATTACTTAAGCCTAGGATCCAGATCTGTA
CATTCGAATCGATGAATTCGTTAACCATGGAAGCTTCTGCAGCGGCCGCACTAGCGGTGGCGGCCTCGAC
ATTGATTATTGACTAGTTATTAATAGTAATCAATTACGGGGTCATTAGTTCATAGCCCATATATGGAGTT
CCGCGTTACATAACTTACGGTAAATGGCCCGCCTGGCTGACCGCCCAACGACCCCCGCCCATTGACGTCA
ATAATGACGTATGTTCCCATAGTAACGCCAATAGGGACTTTCCATTGACGTCAATGGGTGGAGTATTTAC
GGTAAACTGCCCACTTGGCAGTACATCAAGTGTATCATATGCCAAGTACGCCCCCTATTGACGTCAATGA
CGGTAAATGGCCCGCCTGGCATTATGCCCAGTACATGACCTTATGGGACTTTCCTACTTGGCAGTACATC
TACGTATTAGTCATCGCTATTACCATGATGATGCGGTTTTGGCAGTACATCAATGGGCGTGGATAGCGGT
TTGACTCACGGGGATTTCCAAGTCTCCACCCCATTGACGTCAATGGGAGTTTGTTTTGACTAGTGGAGCC
GAGAGTAATTCATACAAAAGGAGGGATCGCCTTCGCAAGGGGAGAGCCCAGGGACCGTCCCTAAATTCTC
ACAGACCCAAATCCCTGTAGCCGCCCCACGACAGCGCGAGGAGCATGCGCCCAGGGCTGAGCGCGGGTAG
ATCAGAGCACACAAGCTCACAGTCCCCGGCGGTGGGGGGAGGGGCGCGCTGAGCGGGGGCCAGGGAGCTG
GCGCGGGGCAAACTGGGAAAGTGGTGTCGTGTGCTGGCTCCGCCCTCTTCCCGAGGGTGGGGGAGAACGG
TATATAAGTGCGGTAGTCGCCTTGGACGTTCTTTTTCGCAACGGGTTTGCCGTCAGAACGCAGGTGAGTG
GCGGGTGTGGCTTCCGCGGGCCCCGGAGCTGGAGCCCTGCTCTGAGCGGGCCGGGCTGATATGCGAGTGT
CGTCCGCAGGGTTTAGCTGTGAGCATTCCCACTTCGAGTGGCGGGCGGTGCGGGGGTGAGAGTGCGAGGC
CTAGCGGCAACCCCGTAGCCTCGCCTCGTGTCCGGCTTGAGGCCTAGCGTGGTGTCCGCCGCCGCGTGCC
ACTCCGGCCGCACTATGCGTTTTTTGTCCTTGCTGCCCTCGATTGCCTTCCAGCAGCATGGGCTAACAAA
GGGAGGGTGTGGGGCTCACTCTTAAGGAGCCCATGAAGCTTACGTTGGATAGGAATGGAAGGGCAGGAGG
GGCGACTGGGGCCCGCCCGCCTTCGGAGCACATGTCCGACGCCACCTGGATGGGGCGAGGCCTGTGGCTT
TCCGAAGCAATCGGGCGTGAGTTTAGCCTACCTGGGCCATGTGGCCCTAGCACTGGGCACGGTCTGGCCT
GGCGGTGCCGCGTTCCCTTGCCTCCCAACAAGGGTGAGGCCGTCCCGCCCGGCACCAGTTGCTTGCGCGG
AAAGATGGCCGCTCCCGGGGCCCTGTTGCAAGGAGCTCAAAATGGAGGACGCGGCAGCCCGGTGGAGCGG
GCGGGTGAGTCACCCACACAAAGGAAGAGGGCCTTGCCCCTCGCCGGCCGCTGCTTCCTGTGACCCCGTG
GTCTATCGGCCGCATAGTCACCTCGGGCTTCTCTTGAGCACCGCTCGTCGCGGCGGGGGGAGGGGATCTA
ATGGCGTTGGAGTTTGTTCACATTTGGTGGGTGGAGACTAGTCAGGCCAGCCTGGCGCTGGAAGTCATTC
TTGGAATTTGCCCCTTTGAGTTTGGAGCGAGGCTAATTCTCAAGCCTCTTAGCGGTTCAAAGGTATTTTC
TAAACCCGTTTCCAGGTGTTGTGAAAGCCACCGCTAATTCAAAGCAATCCGGAGTAAATTCACCATGTCT
AGACTGGACAAGAGCAAAGTCATAAACGGCGCTCTGGAATTACTCAATGGAGTCGGTATCGAAGGCCTGA
CGACAAGGAAACTCGCTCAAAAGCTGGGAGTTGAGCAGCCTACCCTGTACTGGCACGTGAAGAACAAGCG
GGCCCTGCTCGATGCCCTGCCAATCGAGATGCTGGACAGGCATCATACCCACTTCTGCCCCCTGGAAGGC
GAGTCATGGCAAGACTTTCTGCGGAACAACGCCAAGTCATTCCGCTGTGCTCTCCTCTCACATCGCGACG
GGGCTAAAGTGCATCTCGGCACCCGCCCAACAGAGAAACAGTACGAAACCCTGGAAAATCAGCTCGCGTT
CCTGTGTCAGCAAGGCTTCTCCCTGGAGAACGCACTGTACGCTCTGTCCGCCGTGGGCCACTTTACACTG
GGCTGCGTATTGGAGGAACAGGAGCATCAAGTAGCAAAAGAGGAAAGAGAGACACCTACCACCGATTCTA
TGCCCCCACTTCTGAGACAAGCAATTGAGCTGTTCGACCGGCAGGGAGCCGAACCTGCCTTCCTTTTCGG
CCTGGAACTAATCATATGTGGCCTGGAGAAACAGCTAAAGTGCGAAAGCGGCGGGCCGGCCGACGCCCTT
GACGATTTTGACTTAGACATGCTCCCAGCCGATGCCCTTGACGACTTTGACCTTGATATGCTGCCTGCTG
ACGCTCTTGACGATTTTGACCTTGACATGCTCCCCGGGTAACTAAGTAAGGATCCCGTACGCCTAGGAGC
AGGTTTCCCCAATGACACAAAACGTGCAACTTGAAACTCCGCCTGGTCTTTCCAGGTCTAGAGGGGTAAC
ACTTTGTACTGCGTTTGGCTCCACGCTCGATCCACTGGCGAGTGTTAGTAACAGCACTGTTGCTTCGTAG
CGGAGCATGACGGCCGTGGGAACTCCTCCTTGGTAACAAGGACCCACGGGGCCAAAAGCCACGCCCACAC
GGGCCCGTCATGTGTGCAACCCCAGCACGGCGACTTTACTGCGAAACCCACTTTAAAGTGACATTGAAAC
TGGTACCCACACACTGGTGACAGGCTAAGGATGCCCTTCAGGTACCCCGAGGTAACACGCGACACTCGGG
ATCTGAGAAGGGGACTGGGGCTTCTATAAAAGCGCTCGGTTTAAAAAGCTTCTATGCCTGAATAGGTGAC
CGGAGGTCGGCACCTTTCCTTTGCAATTACTGACCCTATGAATACACTGACTGTTTGACAATTAATCATC
GGCATAGTATATCGGCATAGTATAATACGACTCACTATAGGAGGGCCACCATGATTGAACAAGATGGATT
GCACGCAGGTTCTCCGGCCGCTTGGGTGGAGAGGCTATTCGGCTATGACTGGGCACAACAGACAATCGGC
TGCTCTGATGCCGCCGTGTTCCGGCTGTCAGCGCAGGGGCGCCCGGTTCTTTTTGTCAAGACCGACCTGT
CCGGTGCCCTGAATGAACTGCAAGACGAGGCAGCGCGGCTATCGTGGCTGGCCACGACGGGCGTTCCTTG
CGCAGCTGTGCTCGACGTTGTCACTGAAGCGGGAAGGGACTGGCTGCTATTGGGCGAAGTGCCGGGGCAG
GATCTCCTGTCATCTCACCTTGCTCCTGCCGAGAAAGTATCCATCATGGCTGATGCAATGCGGCGGCTGC
ATACGCTTGATCCGGCTACCTGCCCATTCGACCACCAAGCGAAACATCGCATCGAGCGAGCACGTACTCG
GATGGAAGCCGGTCTTGTCGATCAGGATGATCTGGACGAAGAGCATCAGGGGCTCGCGCCAGCCGAACTG
TTCGCCAGGCTCAAGGCGAGCATGCCCGACGGCGAGGATCTCGTCGTGACACATGGCGATGCCTGCTTGC
CGAATATCATGGTGGAAAATGGCCGCTTTTCTGGATTCATCGACTGTGGCCGGCTGGGTGTGGCGGACCG
CTATCAGGACATAGCGTTGGCTACCCGTGATATTGCTGAAGAGCTTGGCGGCGAATGGGCTGACCGCTTC
CTCGTGCTTTACGGTATCGCCGCTCCCGATTCGCAGCGCATCGCCTTCTATCGCCTTCTTGACGAGTTCT
TCTGAGCGGGACTCTGGGGTTCGAAATGACCGACCAAGCGAATTCGCTAGGATTATCCCTAATACCTGCC
ACCCCACTCTTAATCAGTGGTGGAAGAACGGTCTCAGAACTGTTTGTTTCAATTGGCCATTTAAGTTTAG
TAGTAAAAGACTGGTTAATGATAACAATGCATCGTAAAACCTTCAGAAGGAAAGGAGAATGTTTTGTGGA
CCACTTTGGTTTTCTTTTTTGCGTGTGGCAGTTTTAAGTTATTAGTTTTTAAAATCAGTACTTTTTAATG
GAAACAACTTGACCAAAAATTTGTCACAGAATTTTGAGACCCATTAAAAAAGTTAAATGAGAAACCTGTG
TGTTCCTTTGGTCAACACCGAGACATTTAGGTGAAAGACATCTAATTCTGGTTTTACGAATCTGGAAACT
TCTTGAAAATGTAATTCTTGAGTTAACACTTCTGGGTGGAGAATAGGGTTGTTTTCCCCCCACATAATTG
GAAGGGGAAGGAATATCATTTAAAGCTATGGGAGGGTTGCTTTGATTACAACACTGGAGAGAAATGCAGC
ATGTTGCTGATTGCCTGTCACTAAAACAGGCCAAAAACTGAGTCCTTGGGTTGCATAGAAAGCTGCCAAA
CGCTAGCCAACAAGCTCGTCATCGCTTTGCAGAAGAGCAGAGAGGATATGCTCATCGTCTAAAGAACTAC
CCATTTTATTATATATTAGTCACGATATCTATAACAAGAAAATATATATATAATAAGTTATCACGTAAGT
AGAACATGAAATAACAATATAATTATCGTATGAGTTAAATCTTAAAAGTCACGTAAAAGATAATCATGCG
TCATTTTGACTCACGCGGTCGTTATAGTTCAAAATCAGTGACACTTACCGCATTGACAAGCACGCCTCAC
GGGAGCTCCAAGCGGCGACTGAGATGTCCTAAATGCACAGCGACGGATTCGCGCTATTTAGAAAGAGAGA
GCAATATTTCAAGAATGCATGCGTCAATTTTACGCAGACTATCTTTCTAGGGTTAAAAAAGATTTGCGCT
TTACTCGACCTAAACTTTAAACACGTCATAGAATCTTCGTTTGACAAAAACCACATTGTGGCCAAGCTGT
GTGACGCGACGCGCGCTAAAGAATGGCAAACCAAGTCGCGCGAGGTACCCAGCTTTTGTTCCCTTTAGTG
AGGGTTAATTCCGAGCTTGGCGTAATCATGGTCATAGCTGTTTCCTGTGTGAAATTGTTATCCGCTCACA
ATTCCACACAACATACGAGCCGGAAGCATAAAGTGTAAAGCCTGGGGTGCCTAATGAGTGAGCTAACTCA
CATTAATTGCGTTGCGCTCACTGCCCGCTTTCCAGTCGGGAAACCTGTCGTGCCAGCTGCATTAATGAAT
CGGCCAACGCGCGGGGAGAGGCGGTTTGCGTATTGGGCGCTCTTCCGCTTCCTCGCTCACTGACTCGCTG
CGCTCGGTCGTTCGGCTGCGGCGAGCGGTATCAGCTCACTCAAAGGCGGTAATACGGTTATCCACAGAAT
CAGGGGATAACGCAGGAAAGAACATGTGAGCAAAAGG
Features (pLannotate 1.2.2; 43 found; start..end, strand, type, name):
     46..634     -  rep_origin     ori: high-copy-number ColE1/pMB1/pBR322/pUC origin of replication
    805..1665    -  CDS            AmpR: β-lactamase; bla; confers resistance to ampicillin, carbenicillin, and related antibiotics
   1666..1770    -  promoter       AmpR promoter: bla
   1799..2254    -  rep_origin     f1 ori (sequence partly withheld): f1 bacteriophage origin of replication; arrow indicates direction of (+) strand synthesis
   2262..2419    -  CDS            lacZα (fragment): LacZα fragment of β-galactosidase; lacZ fragment
   2422..2440    +  promoter       T7 promoter: promoter for bacteriophage T7 RNA polymerase
   2940..2960    +  promoter       tight TRE promoter (fragment): Tet-responsive promoter PTight, consisting of seven tet operator sequences followed by the minimal CMV promoter
   2977..2997    +  promoter       tight TRE promoter (fragment): Tet-responsive promoter PTight, consisting of seven tet operator sequences followed by the minimal CMV promoter
   3014..3034    +  promoter       tight TRE promoter (fragment): Tet-responsive promoter PTight, consisting of seven tet operator sequences followed by the minimal CMV promoter
   3051..3071    +  promoter       tight TRE promoter (fragment): Tet-responsive promoter PTight, consisting of seven tet operator sequences followed by the minimal CMV promoter
   3088..3108    +  promoter       tight TRE promoter (fragment): Tet-responsive promoter PTight, consisting of seven tet operator sequences followed by the minimal CMV promoter
   3125..3145    +  promoter       tight TRE promoter (fragment): Tet-responsive promoter PTight, consisting of seven tet operator sequences followed by the minimal CMV promoter
   3162..3182    +  promoter       tight TRE promoter (fragment): Tet-responsive promoter PTight, consisting of seven tet operator sequences followed by the minimal CMV promoter
   3199..3219    +  promoter       tight TRE promoter (fragment): Tet-responsive promoter PTight, consisting of seven tet operator sequences followed by the minimal CMV promoter
   3227..3272    +  promoter       TRE3GV promoter (fragment): 3rd-generation Tet-responsive promoter that can be activated by binding of Tet-On® 3G, optimized for retroviral and lentiviral vectors
   3382..4272    +  CDS            HaloTag®: modified bacterial dehalogenase that forms covalent bonds with chloroalkane derivatives
   4285..4305    +  CDS            TEV site: tobacco etch virus (TEV) protease recognition and cleavage site
   4330..4454    +  protein_bind   attR1: mutant version of attR; recombination site for the Gateway® LR reaction LR Clonase™
   4479..4509    +  promoter       lac UV5 promoter: E. coli lac promoter with an "up" mutation
   4533..4562    +  promoter       cat promoter (fragment): promoter of the E. coli cat gene encoding chloramphenicol acetyltransferase
   4563..5222    +  CDS            CmR: chloramphenicol acetyltransferase; cat; confers resistance to chloramphenicol
   5422..5580    +  CDS            ccdA (fragment): CCDA_ECO57 - Also known as H, letA. Experimental evidence at protein level: Swiss-Prot protein existence level 1. Antitoxin component of a type II toxin-antitoxin (TA) system which inhibits the post-segregational killing (PSK) of plasmid-free cells, also referred to as a plasmid addiction system. Binds to and blocks the activity of CcdB; will also remove bound CcdB protein from the CcdB-GyrA complex by forming a CcdA-CcdB complex, a process termed rejuvenation. Functions as a transcriptional corepressor for the ccdAB operon, repression also requires CcdB (By similarity). From Escherichia coli
   5585..5887    +  CDS            ccdB: CCDB_ECOLI - Also known as G, letB, letD. Experimental evidence at protein level: Swiss-Prot protein existence level 1. Toxic component of a type II toxin-antitoxin (TA) system, functioning in plasmid maintainence. Responsible for the post- segregational killing (PSK) of plasmid-free cells, also referred to as a plasmid addiction system. Half-life of over 2 hours. Cell killing by CcdB is accompanied by filamentation, defects in chromosome and plasmid segregation, defects in cell division, formation of anucleate cells, decreased DNA synthesis and plasmid loss. Interferes with the activity of DN
   5931..6055    -  protein_bind   attR2: mutant version of attR; recombination site for the Gateway® LR reaction LR Clonase™
   6208..6670    +  misc_feature   IRES: internal ribosome entry site (IRES) of the encephalomyocarditis virus (EMCV)
   6696..7499    +  CDS            NGFR (fragment): TNR16_HUMAN - Also known as TNFRSF16. Experimental evidence at protein level: Swiss-Prot protein existence level 1. Low affinity receptor which can bind to NGF, BDNF, NTF3, and NTF4. Forms a heterodimeric receptor with SORCS2 that binds the precursor forms of NGF, BDNF and NTF3 with high affinity, and has much lower affinity for mature NGF and BDNF (PubMed:24908487). Plays an important role in differentiation and survival of specific neuronal populations during development (By similarity). Can mediate cell survival as well as cell death of neural cells. Plays a role in the inactivation of RHOA
   7526..7543    +  misc_feature   MCS (fragment): pUC18/19 multiple cloning site
   7636..7691    +  polyA_signal   β-globin poly(A) signal: rabbit β-globin polyadenylation signal (Gil and Proudfoot, 1987)
   8132..8511    +  enhancer       CMV enhancer: human cytomegalovirus immediate early enhancer
   8513..8612    +  promoter       CMV promoter (fragment): human cytomegalovirus (CMV) immediate early promoter
   9949..10695   +  CDS            rtTA-Advanced: improved tetracycline-controlled transactivator In the Tet-On® system, rtTA-Advanced binds to the Tet-responsive element and stimulates transcription only in the presence of tetracycline or doxycycline.
  10722..11166   +  misc_feature   FMDV IRES: internal ribosome entry site (IRES) of the foot-and-mouth disease virus
  11199..11217   +  promoter       tac promoter (fragment): strong E. coli promoter; hybrid between the trp and lac UV5 promoters
  11237..11255   +  promoter       T7 promoter: promoter for bacteriophage T7 RNA polymerase
  11265..12059   +  CDS            NeoR/KanR: aminoglycoside phosphotransferase from Tn5; aph(3')-II (or nptII); confers resistance to neomycin, kanamycin, and G418 (Geneticin®)
  12106..12678   +  polyA_signal   EF-1α poly(A) signal: human EF-1α polyadenylation signal
  13087..13218   +  CDS            FP (fragment): FP25_NPVAC - Experimental evidence at protein level: Swiss-Prot protein existence level 1. From Autographa californica nuclear polyhedrosis virus (AcMNPV).
  13236..13254   -  promoter       T3 promoter: promoter for bacteriophage T3 RNA polymerase
  13297..13319   -  protein_bind   lac operator (fragment): The lac repressor binds to the lac operator to inhibit transcription in E. coli. This inhibition can be relieved by adding lactose or isopropyl-β-D-thiogalactopyranoside (IPTG). lac repressor encoded by lacI
  13323..13353   -  promoter       lac promoter: promoter for the E. coli lac operon
  13368..13389   -  protein_bind   CAP binding site: CAP binding activates transcription in the presence of cAMP. E. coli catabolite activator protein
  13402..13494   -  CDS            lacI (fragment): lac repressor; lacI; The lac repressor binds to the lac operator to inhibit transcription in E. coli. This inhibition can be relieved by adding lactose or isopropyl-β-D-thiogalactopyranoside (IPTG).
  13496..13629   -  rep_origin     RSF ori (fragment): Plasmids containing the RSF 1030 origin of replication can be propagated in E. coli cells that contain additional plasmids with compatible origins.
