>Addgene plasmid #164520 | pB-Halo,IRES-NGFR | addgene full sequence | sequence record 324912 | Addgene NGS Result
CCAGCAAAAGGCCAGGAACCGTAAAAAGGCCGCGTTGCTGGCGTTTTTCCATAGGCTCCGCCCCCCTGAC
GAGCATCACAAAAATCGACGCTCAAGTCAGAGGTGGCGAAACCCGACAGGACTATAAAGATACCAGGCGT
TTCCCCCTGGAAGCTCCCTCGTGCGCTCTCCTGTTCCGACCCTGCCGCTTACCGGATACCTGTCCGCCTT
TCTCCCTTCGGGAAGCGTGGCGCTTTCTCATAGCTCACGCTGTAGGTATCTCAGTTCGGTGTAGGTCGTT
CGCTCCAAGCTGGGCTGTGTGCACGAACCCCCCGTTCAGCCCGACCGCTGCGCCTTATCCGGTAACTATC
GTCTTGAGTCCAACCCGGTAAGACACGACTTATCGCCACTGGCAGCAGCCACTGGTAACAGGATTAGCAG
AGCGAGGTATGTAGGCGGTGCTACAGAGTTCTTGAAGTGGTGGCCTAACTACGGCTACACTAGAAGAACA
GTATTTGGTATCTGCGCTCTGCTGAAGCCAGTTACCTTCGGAAAAAGAGTTGGTAGCTCTTGATCCGGCA
AACAAACCACCGCTGGTAGCGGTGGTTTTTTTGTTTGCAAGCAGCAGATTACGCGCAGAAAAAAAGGATC
TCAAGAAGATCCTTTGATCTTTTCTACGGGGTCTGACGCTCAGTGGAACGAAAACTCACGTTAAGGGATT
TTGGTCATGAGATTATCAAAAAGGATCTTCACCTAGATCCTTTTAAATTAAAAATGAAGTTTTAAATCAA
TCTAAAGTATATATGAGTAAACTTGGTCTGACAGTTACCAATGCTTAATCAGTGAGGCACCTATCTCAGC
GATCTGTCTATTTCGTTCATCCATAGTTGCCTGACTCCCCGTCGTGTAGATAACTACGATACGGGAGGGC
TTACCATCTGGCCCCAGTGCTGCAATGATACCGCGAGACCCACGCTCACCGGCTCCAGATTTATCAGCAA
TAAACCAGCCAGCCGGAAGGGCCGAGCGCAGAAGTGGTCCTGCAACTTTATCCGCCTCCATCCAGTCTAT
TAATTGTTGCCGGGAAGCTAGAGTAAGTAGTTCGCCAGTTAATAGTTTGCGCAACGTTGTTGCCATTGCT
ACAGGCATCGTGGTGTCACGCTCGTCGTTTGGTATGGCTTCATTCAGCTCCGGTTCCCAACGATCAAGGC
GAGTTACATGATCCCCCATGTTGTGCAAAAAAGCGGTTAGCTCCTTCGGTCCTCCGATCGTTGTCAGAAG
TAAGTTGGCCGCAGTGTTATCACTCATGGTTATGGCAGCACTGCATAATTCTCTTACTGTCATGCCATCC
GTAAGATGCTTTTCTGTGACTGGTGAGTACTCAACCAAGTCATTCTGAGAATAGTGTATGCGGCGACCGA
GTTGCTCTTGCCCGGCGTCAATACGGGATAATACCGCGCCACATAGCAGAACTTTAAAAGTGCTCATCAT
TGGAAAACGTTCTTCGGGGCGAAAACTCTCAAGGATCTTACCGCTGTTGAGATCCAGTTCGATGTAACCC
ACTCGTGCACCCAACTGATCTTCAGCATCTTTTACTTTCACCAGCGTTTCTGGGTGAGCAAAAACAGGAA
GGCAAAATGCCGCAAAAAAGGGAATAAGGGCGACACGGAAATGTTGAATACTCATACTCTTCCTTTTTCA
ATATTATTGAAGCATTTATCAGGGTTATTGTCTCATGAGCGGATACATATTTGAATGTATTTAGAAAAAT
AAACAAATAGGGGTTCCGCGCACATTTCCCCGAAAAGTGCCACCTAAATTGTAAGCGTTAATATTTTGTT
AAAATTCGCGTTAAATTTTTGTTAAATCAGCTCATTTTTTAACCAATAGGCCGAAATCGGCAAAATCCCT
TATAAATCAAAAGAATAGACCGAGATAGGGT
[37 nt withheld, positions 1922-1958]
AAAGAACGTGGACTCCAACGTCAAAGG
[49 nt withheld, positions 1986-2034]
T
[91 nt withheld, positions 2036-2126]
G
[124 nt withheld, positions 2128-2251]
CCCATTCGCCATTCAGGCTGCGCAACTGTTGGGAAGGGCGATCGGTGCGGGCCTCTTCGCTATTACGCCA
GCTGGCGAAAGGGGGATGTGCTGCAAGGCGATTAAGTTGGGTAACGCCAGGGTTTTCCCAGTCACGACGT
TGTAAAACGACGGCCAGTGAATTGTAATACGACTCACTATAGGGCGAATTGGAGCTCGGTATTCACGACA
GCAGGCTGAATAATAAAAAAATTAGAAACTATTATTTAACCCTAGAAAGATAATCATATTGTGACGTACG
TTAAAGATAATCATGCGTAAAATTGACGCATGTGTTTTATCGGTCTGTATATCGAGGTTTATTTATTAAT
TTGAATAGATATTAAGTTTTATTATATTTACACTTACATACTAATAATAAATTCAACAAACAATTTATTT
ATGTTTATTTATTTATTAAAAAAAAACAAAAACTCAAAATTTCTTCTATAAAGTAACAAAACTTTTAAAC
ATTCTCTCTTTTACAAAAATAAACTTATTTTGTACTTTAAAAACAGTCATGTTGTATTATAAAATAAGTA
ATTAGCTTAACCTATACATAATAGAAACAAATTATACTTATTAGTCAGTCAGAAACAACTTTGGCACATA
TCAATATTATGCTCTCGTTAATTAACTCGAGGGATCCAAGCTGGCCGCACGTCTCCCTATCAGTGATAGA
GAAGTCGACACGTCTCGAGCTCCCTATCAGTGATAGAGAAGGTACGTCTAGAACGTCTCCCTATCAGTGA
TAGAGAAGTCGACACGTCTCGAGCTCCCTATCAGTGATAGAGAAGGTACGTCTAGAACGTCTCCCTATCA
GTGATAGAGAAGTCGACACGTCTCGAGCTCCCTATCAGTGATAGAGAAGGTACGTCTAGAACGTCTCCCT
ATCAGTGATAGAGAAGTCGACACGTCTCGAGCTCCCTATCAGTGATAGAGAAGGTACCCCCTATATAAGC
AGAGCTCGTTTAGTGAACCGTCAGATCGCCTGGAGACGCCATCCACGCTGTTTTGACCTCCATAGAAGAC
ACCGGGACCGATCCAGCCTCCGCGGTGGCGGCCATCACAAGTTTGACTAGTACCGGTTACTCGAGGCTAG
CACCATGGCAGAAATCGGTACTGGCTTTCCATTCGACCCCCATTATGTGGAAGTCCTGGGCGAGCGCATG
CACTACGTCGATGTTGGTCCGCGCGATGGCACCCCTGTGCTGTTCCTGCACGGTAACCCGACCTCCTCCT
ACGTGTGGCGCAACATCATCCCGCATGTTGCACCGACCCATCGCTGCATTGCTCCAGACCTGATCGGTAT
GGGCAAATCCGACAAACCAGACCTGGGTTATTTCTTCGACGACCACGTCCGCTTCATGGATGCCTTCATC
GAAGCCCTGGGTCTGGAAGAGGTCGTCCTGGTCATTCACGACTGGGGCTCCGCTCTGGGTTTCCACTGGG
CCAAGCGCAATCCAGAGCGCGTCAAAGGTATTGCATTTATGGAGTTCATCCGCCCTATCCCGACCTGGGA
CGAATGGCCAGAATTTGCCCGCGAGACCTTCCAGGCCTTCCGCACCACCGACGTCGGCCGCAAGCTGATC
ATCGATCAGAACGTTTTTATCGAGGGTACGCTGCCGATGGGTGTCGTCCGCCCGCTGACTGAAGTCGAGA
TGGACCATTACCGCGAGCCGTTCCTGAATCCTGTTGACCGCGAGCCACTGTGGCGCTTCCCAAACGAGCT
GCCAATCGCCGGTGAGCCAGCGAACATCGTCGCGCTGGTCGAAGAATACATGGACTGGCTGCACCAGTCC
CCTGTCCCGAAGCTGCTGTTCTGGGGCACCCCAGGCGTTCTGATCCCACCGGCCGAAGCCGCTCGCCTGG
CCAAAAGCCTGCCTAACTGCAAGGCTGTGGACATCGGCCCGGGTCTGAATCTGCTGCAAGAAGACAACCC
GGACCTGATCGGCAGCGAGATCGCGCGCTGGCTGTCGACGCTCGAGATTTCCGGCGAGCCAACCACTGAG
GATCTGTACTTTCAGAGCGATAACGCGATCGCCGGCGCGCCAACAAGTTTGTACAAAAAAGCTGAACGAG
AAACGTAAAATGATATAAATATCAATATATTAAATTAGATTTTGCATAAAAAACAGACTACATAATACTG
TAAAACACAACATATCCAGTCACTATGGCGGCCGCATTAGGCACCCCAGGCTTTACACTTTATGCTTCCG
GCTCGTATAATGTGTGGATTTTGAGTTAGGATCCGTCGAGATTTTCAGGAGCTAAGGAAGCTAAAATGGA
GAAAAAAATCACTGGATATACCACCGTTGATATATCCCAATGGCATCGTAAAGAACATTTTGAGGCATTT
CAGTCAGTTGCTCAATGTACCTATAACCAGACCGTTCAGCTGGATATTACGGCCTTTTTAAAGACCGTAA
AGAAAAATAAGCACAAGTTTTATCCGGCCTTTATTCACATTCTTGCCCGCCTGATGAATGCTCATCCGGA
ATTCCGTATGGCAATGAAAGACGGTGAGCTGGTGATATGGGATAGTGTTCACCCTTGTTACACCGTTTTC
CATGAGCAAACTGAAACGTTTTCATCGCTCTGGAGTGAATACCACGACGATTTCCGGCAGTTTCTACACA
TATATTCGCAAGATGTGGCGTGTTACGGTGAAAACCTGGCCTATTTCCCTAAAGGGTTTATTGAGAATAT
GTTTTTCGTCTCAGCCAATCCCTGGGTGAGTTTCACCAGTTTTGATTTAAACGTGGCCAATATGGACAAC
TTCTTCGCCCCCGTTTTCACCATGGGCAAATATTATACGCAAGGCGACAAGGTGCTGATGCCGCTGGCGA
TTCAGGTTCATCATGCCGTTTGTGATGGCTTCCATGTCGGCAGAATGCTTAATGAATTACAACAGTACTG
CGATGAGTGGCAGGGCGGGGCGTAAAGATCTGGATCCCGACAATCAACGCGTGGATCCGGCTTACTAAAA
GCCAGATAACAGTATGCGTATTTGCGCGCTGATTTTTGCGGTATAAGAATATATACTGATATGTATACCC
GAAGTATGTCAAAAAGAGGTATGCTATGAAGCAGCGTATTACAGTGACAGTTGACAGCGACAGCTATCAG
TTGCTCAAGGCATATATGATGTCAATATCTCCGGTCTGGTAAGCACAACCATGCAGAATGAAGCCCGTCG
TCTGCGTGCCGAACGCTGGAAAGCGGAAAATCAGGAAGGGATGGCTGAGGTCGCCCGGTTTATTGAAATG
AACGGCTCTTTTGCTGACGAGAACAGGGGCTGGTGAAATGCAGTTTAAGGTTTACACCTATAAAAGAGAG
AGCCGTTATCGTCTGTTTGTGGATGTACAGAGTGATATTATTGACACGCCCGGGCGACGGATGGTGATCC
CCCTGGCCAGTGCACGTCTGCTGTCAGATAAAGTCTCCCGTGAACTTTACCCGGTGGTGCATATCGGGGA
TGAAAGCTGGCGCATGATGACCACCGATATGGCCAGTGTGCCGGTCTCCGTTATCGGGGAAGAAGTGGCT
GATCTCAGCCACCGCGAAAATGACATCAAAAACGCCATTAACCTGATGTTCTGGGGAATATAAATGTCAG
GCTCCCTTATACACAGCCAGTCTGCAGGTCGACCATAGTGACTGGATATGTTGTGTTTTACAGTATTATG
TAGTCTGTTTTTTATGCAAAATCTAATTTAATATATTGATATTTATATCATTTTACGTTTCTCGTTCAGC
TTTCTTGTACAAAGTGGTGATCTAGCTAAAACGCGGCCTCGAATCGAATTCCGCCCCCCCCCCTCTCCCT
CCCCCCCCCCTAACGTTACTGGCCGAAGCCGCTTGGAATAAGGCCGGTGTGCGTTTGTCTATATGTTATT
TTCCACCATATTGCCGTCTTTTGGCAATGTGAGGGCCCGGAAACCTGGCCCTGTCTTCTTGACGAGCATT
CCTAGGGGTCTTTCCCCTCTCGCCAAAGGAATGCAAGGTCTGTTGAATGTCGTGAAGGAAGCAGTTCCTC
TGGAAGCTTCTTGAAGACAAACAACGTCTGTAGCGACCCTTTGCAGGCAGCGGAACCCCCCACCTGGCGA
CAGGTGCCTCTGCGGCCAAAAGCCACGTGTATAAGATACACCTGCAAAGGCGGCACAACCCCAGTGCCAC
GTTGTGAGTTGGATAGTTGTGGAAAGAGTCAAATGGCTCTCCTCAAGCGTATTCAACAAGGGGCTGAAGG
ATGCCCAGAAGGTACCCCATTGTATGGGATCTGATCTGGGGCCTCGGTGCACATGCTTTACATGTGTTTA
GTCGAGGTTAAAAAAACGTCTAGGCCCCCCGAACCACGGGGACGTGGTTTTCCTTTGAAAAACACGATGA
TAATATGGCCACAACCATGGCCACAACCATGGACGGGCCGCGCCTGCTGCTGTTGCTGCTTCTGGGGGTG
TCCCTTGGAGGTGCCAAGGAGGCATGCCCCACAGGCCTGTACACACACAGCGGTGAGTGCTGCAAAGCCT
GCAACCTGGGCGAGGGTGTGGCCCAGCCTTGTGGAGCCAACCAGACCGTGTGTGAGCCCTGCCTGGACAG
CGTGACGTTCTCCGACGTGGTGAGCGCGACCGAGCCGTGCAAGCCGTGCACCGAGTGCGTGGGGCTCCAG
AGCATGTCGGCGCCGTGCGTGGAGGCCGACGACGCCGTGTGCCGCTGCGCCTACGGCTACTACCAGGATG
AGACGACTGGGCGCTGCGAGGCGTGCCGCGTGTGCGAGGCGGGCTCGGGCCTCGTGTTCTCCTGCCAGGA
CAAGCAGAACACCGTGTGCGAGGAGTGCCCCGACGGCACGTATTCCGACGAGGCCAACCACGTGGACCCG
TGCCTGCCCTGCACCGTGTGCGAGGACACCGAGCGCCAGCTCCGCGAGTGCACACGCTGGGCCGACGCCG
AGTGCGAGGAGATCCCTGGCCGTTGGATTACACGGTCCACACCCCCAGAGGGCTCGGACAGCACAGCCCC
CAGCACCCAGGAGCCTGAGGCACCTCCAGAACAAGACCTCATAGCCAGCACGGTGGCAGGTGTGGTGACC
ACAGTGATGGGCAGCTCCCAGCCCGTGGTGACCCGAGGCACCACCGACAACCTCATCCCTGTCTATTGCT
CCATCCTGGCTGCTGTGGTTGTGGGCCTTGTGGCCTACATAGCCTTCAAGAGGTGGAACAGTCATCGATA
TCCTCGAGGTCACCGCGGTCTAGAGTCGACCTGCAGCCAAGCTTATCGATAAAGCGGCCGCGATCTTTTT
CCCTCTGCCAAAAATTATGGGGACATCATGAAGCCCCTTGAGCATCTGACTTCTGGCTAATAAAGGAAAT
TTATTTTCATTGCAATAGTGTGTTGGAATTTTTTGTGTCTCTCACTCGGAAGGACATATGGGAGGGCAAA
TCATTTAAAACATCAGAATGAGTATTTGGTTTAGAGTTTGGCAACATATGCCCATATGCTGGCTGCCATG
AACAAAGGTTGGCTATAAAGAGGTCATCAGTATATGAAACAGCCCCCTGCTGTCCATTCCTTATTCCATA
GAAAAGCCTTGACTTGAGGTTAGATTTTTTTTATATTTTGTTTTGTGTTATTTTTTTCTTTAACATCCCT
AAAATTTTCCTTACATGTTTTACTAGCCAGATTTTTCCTCCTCTCCTGACTACTCCCAGTCATAGCTGTC
CCTCTTCTCTTATGGAGATCCCTCGACCTGCAGGAATTCGATTACTTAAGCCTAGGATCCAGATCTGTAC
ATTCGAATCGATGAATTCGTTAACCATGGAAGCTTCTGCAGCGGCCGCACTAGCGGTGGCGGCCTCGACA
TTGATTATTGACTAGTTATTAATAGTAATCAATTACGGGGTCATTAGTTCATAGCCCATATATGGAGTTC
CGCGTTACATAACTTACGGTAAATGGCCCGCCTGGCTGACCGCCCAACGACCCCCGCCCATTGACGTCAA
TAATGACGTATGTTCCCATAGTAACGCCAATAGGGACTTTCCATTGACGTCAATGGGTGGAGTATTTACG
GTAAACTGCCCACTTGGCAGTACATCAAGTGTATCATATGCCAAGTACGCCCCCTATTGACGTCAATGAC
GGTAAATGGCCCGCCTGGCATTATGCCCAGTACATGACCTTATGGGACTTTCCTACTTGGCAGTACATCT
ACGTATTAGTCATCGCTATTACCATGATGATGCGGTTTTGGCAGTACATCAATGGGCGTGGATAGCGGTT
TGACTCACGGGGATTTCCAAGTCTCCACCCCATTGACGTCAATGGGAGTTTGTTTTGACTAGTGGAGCCG
AGAGTAATTCATACAAAAGGAGGGATCGCCTTCGCAAGGGGAGAGCCCAGGGACCGTCCCTAAATTCTCA
CAGACCCAAATCCCTGTAGCCGCCCCACGACAGCGCGAGGAGCATGCGCCCAGGGCTGAGCGCGGGTAGA
TCAGAGCACACAAGCTCACAGTCCCCGGCGGTGGGGGGAGGGGCGCGCTGAGCGGGGGCCAGGGAGCTGG
CGCGGGGCAAACTGGGAAAGTGGTGTCGTGTGCTGGCTCCGCCCTCTTCCCGAGGGTGGGGGAGAACGGT
ATATAAGTGCGGTAGTCGCCTTGGACGTTCTTTTTCGCAACGGGTTTGCCGTCAGAACGCAGGTGAGTGG
CGGGTGTGGCTTCCGCGGGCCCCGGAGCTGGAGCCCTGCTCTGAGCGGGCCGGGCTGATATGCGAGTGTC
GTCCGCAGGGTTTAGCTGTGAGCATTCCCACTTCGAGTGGCGGGCGGTGCGGGGGTGAGAGTGCGAGGCC
TAGCGGCAACCCCGTAGCCTCGCCTCGTGTCCGGCTTGAGGCCTAGCGTGGTGTCCGCCGCCGCGTGCCA
CTCCGGCCGCACTATGCGTTTTTTGTCCTTGCTGCCCTCGATTGCCTTCCAGCAGCATGGGCTAACAAAG
GGAGGGTGTGGGGCTCACTCTTAAGGAGCCCATGAAGCTTACGTTGGATAGGAATGGAAGGGCAGGAGGG
GCGACTGGGGCCCGCCCGCCTTCGGAGCACATGTCCGACGCCACCTGGATGGGGCGAGGCCTGTGGCTTT
CCGAAGCAATCGGGCGTGAGTTTAGCCTACCTGGGCCATGTGGCCCTAGCACTGGGCACGGTCTGGCCTG
GCGGTGCCGCGTTCCCTTGCCTCCCAACAAGGGTGAGGCCGTCCCGCCCGGCACCAGTTGCTTGCGCGGA
AAGATGGCCGCTCCCGGGGCCCTGTTGCAAGGAGCTCAAAATGGAGGACGCGGCAGCCCGGTGGAGCGGG
CGGGTGAGTCACCCACACAAAGGAAGAGGGCCTTGCCCCTCGCCGGCCGCTGCTTCCTGTGACCCCGTGG
TCTATCGGCCGCATAGTCACCTCGGGCTTCTCTTGAGCACCGCTCGTCGCGGCGGGGGGAGGGGATCTAA
TGGCGTTGGAGTTTGTTCACATTTGGTGGGTGGAGACTAGTCAGGCCAGCCTGGCGCTGGAAGTCATTCT
TGGAATTTGCCCCTTTGAGTTTGGAGCGAGGCTAATTCTCAAGCCTCTTAGCGGTTCAAAGGTATTTTCT
AAACCCGTTTCCAGGTGTTGTGAAAGCCACCGCTAATTCAAAGCAATCCGGAGTAATTCACCATGTCTAG
ACTGGACAAGAGCAAAGTCATAAACGGCGCTCTGGAATTACTCAATGGAGTCGGTATCGAAGGCCTGACG
ACAAGGAAACTCGCTCAAAAGCTGGGAGTTGAGCAGCCTACCCTGTACTGGCACGTGAAGAACAAGCGGG
CCCTGCTCGATGCCCTGCCAATCGAGATGCTGGACAGGCATCATACCCACTTCTGCCCCCTGGAAGGCGA
GTCATGGCAAGACTTTCTGCGGAACAACGCCAAGTCATTCCGCTGTGCTCTCCTCTCACATCGCGACGGG
GCTAAAGTGCATCTCGGCACCCGCCCAACAGAGAAACAGTACGAAACCCTGGAAAATCAGCTCGCGTTCC
TGTGTCAGCAAGGCTTCTCCCTGGAGAACGCACTGTACGCTCTGTCCGCCGTGGGCCACTTTACACTGGG
CTGCGTATTGGAGGAACAGGAGCATCAAGTAGCAAAAGAGGAAAGAGAGACACCTACCACCGATTCTATG
CCCCCACTTCTGAGACAAGCAATTGAGCTGTTCGACCGGCAGGGAGCCGAACCTGCCTTCCTTTTCGGCC
TGGAACTAATCATATGTGGCCTGGAGAAACAGCTAAAGTGCGAAAGCGGCGGGCCGGCCGACGCCCTTGA
CGATTTTGACTTAGACATGCTCCCAGCCGATGCCCTTGACGACTTTGACCTTGATATGCTGCCTGCTGAC
GCTCTTGACGATTTTGACCTTGACATGCTCCCCGGGTAACTAAGTAAGGATCCCGTACGCCTAGGAGCAG
GTTTCCCCAATGACACAAAACGTGCAACTTGAAACTCCGCCTGGTCTTTCCAGGTCTAGAGGGGTAACAC
TTTGTACTGCGTTTGGCTCCACGCTCGATCCACTGGCGAGTGTTAGTAACAGCACTGTTGCTTCGTAGCG
GAGCATGACGGCCGTGGGAACTCCTCCTTGGTAACAAGGACCCACGGGGCCAAAAGCCACGCCCACACGG
GCCCGTCATGTGTGCAACCCCAGCACGGCGACTTTACTGCGAAACCCACTTTAAAGTGACATTGAAACTG
GTACCCACACACTGGTGACAGGCTAAGGATGCCCTTCAGGTACCCCGAGGTAACACGCGACACTCGGGAT
CTGAGAAGGGGACTGGGGCTTCTATAAAAGCGCTCGGTTTAAAAAGCTTCTATGCCTGAATAGGTGACCG
GAGGTCGGCACCTTTCCTTTGCAATTACTGACCCTATGAATACACTGACTGTTTGACAATTAATCATCGG
CATAGTATATCGGCATAGTATAATACGACTCACTATAGGAGGGCCACCATGATTGAACAAGATGGATTGC
ACGCAGGTTCTCCGGCCGCTTGGGTGGAGAGGCTATTCGGCTATGACTGGGCACAACAGACAATCGGCTG
CTCTGATGCCGCCGTGTTCCGGCTGTCAGCGCAGGGGCGCCCGGTTCTTTTTGTCAAGACCGACCTGTCC
GGTGCCCTGAATGAACTGCAAGACGAGGCAGCGCGGCTATCGTGGCTGGCCACGACGGGCGTTCCTTGCG
CAGCTGTGCTCGACGTTGTCACTGAAGCGGGAAGGGACTGGCTGCTATTGGGCGAAGTGCCGGGGCAGGA
TCTCCTGTCATCTCACCTTGCTCCTGCCGAGAAAGTATCCATCATGGCTGATGCAATGCGGCGGCTGCAT
ACGCTTGATCCGGCTACCTGCCCATTCGACCACCAAGCGAAACATCGCATCGAGCGAGCACGTACTCGGA
TGGAAGCCGGTCTTGTCGATCAGGATGATCTGGACGAAGAGCATCAGGGGCTCGCGCCAGCCGAACTGTT
CGCCAGGCTCAAGGCGAGCATGCCCGACGGCGAGGATCTCGTCGTGACACATGGCGATGCCTGCTTGCCG
AATATCATGGTGGAAAATGGCCGCTTTTCTGGATTCATCGACTGTGGCCGGCTGGGTGTGGCGGACCGCT
ATCAGGACATAGCGTTGGCTACCCGTGATATTGCTGAAGAGCTTGGCGGCGAATGGGCTGACCGCTTCCT
CGTGCTTTACGGTATCGCCGCTCCCGATTCGCAGCGCATCGCCTTCTATCGCCTTCTTGACGAGTTCTTC
TGAGCGGGACTCTGGGGTTCGAAATGACCGACCAAGCGAATTCGCTAGGATTATCCCTAATACCTGCCAC
CCCACTCTTAATCAGTGGTGGAAGAACGGTCTCAGAACTGTTTGTTTCAATTGGCCATTTAAGTTTAGTA
GTAAAAGACTGGTTAATGATAACAATGCATCGTAAAACCTTCAGAAGGAAAGGAGAATGTTTTGTGGACC
ACTTTGGTTTTCTTTTTTGCGTGTGGCAGTTTTAAGTTATTAGTTTTTAAAATCAGTACTTTTTAATGGA
AACAACTTGACCAAAAATTTGTCACAGAATTTTGAGACCCATTAAAAAAGTTAAATGAGAAACCTGTGTG
TTCCTTTGGTCAACACCGAGACATTTAGGTGAAAGACATCTAATTCTGGTTTTACGAATCTGGAAACTTC
TTGAAAATGTAATTCTTGAGTTAACACTTCTGGGTGGAGAATAGGGTTGTTTTCCCCCCACATAATTGGA
AGGGGAAGGAATATCATTTAAAGCTATGGGAGGGTTGCTTTGATTACAACACTGGAGAGAAATGCAGCAT
GTTGCTGATTGCCTGTCACTAAAACAGGCCAAAAACTGAGTCCTTGGGTTGCATAGAAAGCTGCCAAACG
CTAGCCAACAAGCTCGTCATCGCTTTGCAGAAGAGCAGAGAGGATATGCTCATCGTCTAAAGAACTACCC
ATTTTATTATATATTAGTCACGATATCTATAACAAGAAAATATATATATAATAAGTTATCACGTAAGTAG
AACATGAAATAACAATATAATTATCGTATGAGTTAAATCTTAAAAGTCACGTAAAAGATAATCATGCGTC
ATTTTGACTCACGCGGTCGTTATAGTTCAAAATCAGTGACACTTACCGCATTGACAAGCACGCCTCACGG
GAGCTCCAAGCGGCGACTGAGATGTCCTAAATGCACAGCGACGGATTCGCGCTATTTAGAAAGAGAGAGC
AATATTTCAAGAATGCATGCGTCAATTTTACGCAGACTATCTTTCTAGGGTTAAAAAAGATTTGCGCTTT
ACTCGACCTAAACTTTAAACACGTCATAGAATCTTCGTTTGACAAAAACCACATTGTGGCCAAGCTGTGT
GACGCGACGCGCGCTAAAGAATGGCAAACCAAGTCGCGCGAGGTACCAGCTTTTGTTCCCTTTAGTGAGG
GTTAATTTCGAGCTTGGCGTAATCATGGTCATAGCTGTTTCCTGTGTGAAATTGTTATCCGCTCACAATT
CCACACAACATACGAGCCGGAAGCATAAAGTGTAAAGCCTGGGGTGCCTAATGAGTGAGCTAACTCACAT
TAATTGCGTTGCGCTCACTGCCCGCTTTCCAGTCGGGAAACCTGTCGTGCCAGCTGCATTAATGAATCGG
CCAACGCGCGGGGAGAGGCGGTTTGCGTATTGGGCGCTCTTCCGCTTCCTCGCTCACTGACTCGCTGCGC
TCGGTCGTTCGGCTGCGGCGAGCGGTATCAGCTCACTCAAAGGCGGTAATACGGTTATCCACAGAATCAG
GGGATAACGCAGGAAAGAACATGTGAGCAAAAGG
Features (pLannotate 1.2.2; 43 found; start..end, strand, type, name):
     46..634     -  rep_origin     ori: high-copy-number ColE1/pMB1/pBR322/pUC origin of replication
    805..1665    -  CDS            AmpR: β-lactamase; bla; confers resistance to ampicillin, carbenicillin, and related antibiotics
   1666..1770    -  promoter       AmpR promoter: bla
   1823..2251    -  rep_origin     f1 ori (sequence partly withheld): f1 bacteriophage origin of replication; arrow indicates direction of (+) strand synthesis
   2256..2413    -  CDS            lacZα (fragment): LacZα fragment of β-galactosidase; lacZ fragment
   2416..2434    +  promoter       T7 promoter: promoter for bacteriophage T7 RNA polymerase
   2934..2954    +  promoter       tight TRE promoter (fragment): Tet-responsive promoter PTight, consisting of seven tet operator sequences followed by the minimal CMV promoter
   2971..2991    +  promoter       tight TRE promoter (fragment): Tet-responsive promoter PTight, consisting of seven tet operator sequences followed by the minimal CMV promoter
   3008..3028    +  promoter       tight TRE promoter (fragment): Tet-responsive promoter PTight, consisting of seven tet operator sequences followed by the minimal CMV promoter
   3045..3065    +  promoter       tight TRE promoter (fragment): Tet-responsive promoter PTight, consisting of seven tet operator sequences followed by the minimal CMV promoter
   3082..3102    +  promoter       tight TRE promoter (fragment): Tet-responsive promoter PTight, consisting of seven tet operator sequences followed by the minimal CMV promoter
   3119..3139    +  promoter       tight TRE promoter (fragment): Tet-responsive promoter PTight, consisting of seven tet operator sequences followed by the minimal CMV promoter
   3156..3176    +  promoter       tight TRE promoter (fragment): Tet-responsive promoter PTight, consisting of seven tet operator sequences followed by the minimal CMV promoter
   3193..3213    +  promoter       tight TRE promoter (fragment): Tet-responsive promoter PTight, consisting of seven tet operator sequences followed by the minimal CMV promoter
   3221..3266    +  promoter       TRE3GV promoter (fragment): 3rd-generation Tet-responsive promoter that can be activated by binding of Tet-On® 3G, optimized for retroviral and lentiviral vectors
   3376..4266    +  CDS            HaloTag®: modified bacterial dehalogenase that forms covalent bonds with chloroalkane derivatives
   4279..4299    +  CDS            TEV site: tobacco etch virus (TEV) protease recognition and cleavage site
   4324..4448    +  protein_bind   attR1: mutant version of attR; recombination site for the Gateway® LR reaction LR Clonase™
   4473..4503    +  promoter       lac UV5 promoter: E. coli lac promoter with an "up" mutation
   4527..4556    +  promoter       cat promoter (fragment): promoter of the E. coli cat gene encoding chloramphenicol acetyltransferase
   4557..5216    +  CDS            CmR: chloramphenicol acetyltransferase; cat; confers resistance to chloramphenicol
   5416..5574    +  CDS            ccdA (fragment): CCDA_ECO57 - Also known as H, letA. Experimental evidence at protein level: Swiss-Prot protein existence level 1. Antitoxin component of a type II toxin-antitoxin (TA) system which inhibits the post-segregational killing (PSK) of plasmid-free cells, also referred to as a plasmid addiction system. Binds to and blocks the activity of CcdB; will also remove bound CcdB protein from the CcdB-GyrA complex by forming a CcdA-CcdB complex, a process termed rejuvenation. Functions as a transcriptional corepressor for the ccdAB operon, repression also requires CcdB (By similarity). From Escherichia coli
   5579..5881    +  CDS            ccdB: CCDB_ECOLI - Also known as G, letB, letD. Experimental evidence at protein level: Swiss-Prot protein existence level 1. Toxic component of a type II toxin-antitoxin (TA) system, functioning in plasmid maintainence. Responsible for the post- segregational killing (PSK) of plasmid-free cells, also referred to as a plasmid addiction system. Half-life of over 2 hours. Cell killing by CcdB is accompanied by filamentation, defects in chromosome and plasmid segregation, defects in cell division, formation of anucleate cells, decreased DNA synthesis and plasmid loss. Interferes with the activity of DN
   5925..6049    -  protein_bind   attR2: mutant version of attR; recombination site for the Gateway® LR reaction LR Clonase™
   6202..6664    +  misc_feature   IRES: internal ribosome entry site (IRES) of the encephalomyocarditis virus (EMCV)
   6690..7493    +  CDS            NGFR (fragment): TNR16_HUMAN - Also known as TNFRSF16. Experimental evidence at protein level: Swiss-Prot protein existence level 1. Low affinity receptor which can bind to NGF, BDNF, NTF3, and NTF4. Forms a heterodimeric receptor with SORCS2 that binds the precursor forms of NGF, BDNF and NTF3 with high affinity, and has much lower affinity for mature NGF and BDNF (PubMed:24908487). Plays an important role in differentiation and survival of specific neuronal populations during development (By similarity). Can mediate cell survival as well as cell death of neural cells. Plays a role in the inactivation of RHOA
   7520..7537    +  misc_feature   MCS (fragment): pUC18/19 multiple cloning site
   7630..7685    +  polyA_signal   β-globin poly(A) signal: rabbit β-globin polyadenylation signal (Gil and Proudfoot, 1987)
   8128..8507    +  enhancer       CMV enhancer: human cytomegalovirus immediate early enhancer
   8509..8608    +  promoter       CMV promoter (fragment): human cytomegalovirus (CMV) immediate early promoter
   9944..10690   +  CDS            rtTA-Advanced: improved tetracycline-controlled transactivator In the Tet-On® system, rtTA-Advanced binds to the Tet-responsive element and stimulates transcription only in the presence of tetracycline or doxycycline.
  10717..11161   +  misc_feature   FMDV IRES: internal ribosome entry site (IRES) of the foot-and-mouth disease virus
  11194..11212   +  promoter       tac promoter (fragment): strong E. coli promoter; hybrid between the trp and lac UV5 promoters
  11232..11250   +  promoter       T7 promoter: promoter for bacteriophage T7 RNA polymerase
  11260..12054   +  CDS            NeoR/KanR: aminoglycoside phosphotransferase from Tn5; aph(3')-II (or nptII); confers resistance to neomycin, kanamycin, and G418 (Geneticin®)
  12101..12673   +  polyA_signal   EF-1α poly(A) signal: human EF-1α polyadenylation signal
  13082..13213   +  CDS            FP (fragment): FP25_NPVAC - Experimental evidence at protein level: Swiss-Prot protein existence level 1. From Autographa californica nuclear polyhedrosis virus (AcMNPV).
  13230..13248   -  promoter       T3 promoter: promoter for bacteriophage T3 RNA polymerase
  13291..13313   -  protein_bind   lac operator (fragment): The lac repressor binds to the lac operator to inhibit transcription in E. coli. This inhibition can be relieved by adding lactose or isopropyl-β-D-thiogalactopyranoside (IPTG). lac repressor encoded by lacI
  13317..13347   -  promoter       lac promoter: promoter for the E. coli lac operon
  13362..13383   -  protein_bind   CAP binding site: CAP binding activates transcription in the presence of cAMP. E. coli catabolite activator protein
  13396..13488   -  CDS            lacI (fragment): lac repressor; lacI; The lac repressor binds to the lac operator to inhibit transcription in E. coli. This inhibition can be relieved by adding lactose or isopropyl-β-D-thiogalactopyranoside (IPTG).
  13490..13623   -  rep_origin     RSF ori (fragment): Plasmids containing the RSF 1030 origin of replication can be propagated in E. coli cells that contain additional plasmids with compatible origins.
