[The description below was written by a language model from this plasmid's Addgene catalogue record and pLannotate feature annotations shown in this document.]
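Description:
pB-Halo,IRES-NGFR is an empty "all-in-one" piggyBac transposon Gateway destination vector built on the PB-TAG-ERN backbone, intended for doxycycline-inducible expression of N-terminally Halo-tagged proteins in mammalian cells. It is about 13.6 kb. The depositor and sequencing-derived records differ by only a few bases and give the same annotation. In bacteria it replicates from a high-copy ColE1/pUC origin, also carries an f1 origin, and is selected with ampicillin (backbone bla) plus chloramphenicol (CmR within the Gateway cassette). Because the cassette also encodes the ccdB toxin, the unrecombined vector must be kept in a ccdB-tolerant strain.

The inducible unit begins with a Tet-responsive promoter (repeated tet operator elements and a minimal promoter). This drives a HaloTag coding sequence, followed by a TEV protease site and the attR1–CmR–ccdB–attR2 cassette. An LR reaction with an entry clone replaces this cassette with the gene of interest, which is meant to be fused in frame behind Halo-TEV. Downstream, an EMCV IRES directs translation of an NGFR fragment from the same transcript, which ends at a rabbit β-globin poly(A) signal. NGFR is therefore co-induced with the tagged protein and can act as a marker of expressing cells.

A second, constitutive unit contains a CMV enhancer with a partial CMV promoter annotation, with an unannotated stretch before the coding region. It expresses rtTA-Advanced, then an FMDV IRES and NeoR, ending in an EF-1α poly(A) signal. This supplies both the dox-responsive transactivator and G418 selection. The piggyBac terminal repeats are not annotated in the feature tables, so their positions cannot be stated. According to the record, the design is for transposase-mediated genomic integration.
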