Addgene plasmid #164520: pB-Halo,IRES-NGFR
Purpose: (Empty Backbone) All-in-One piggyBac transposon Gateway Destination vector for dox-inducible expression of N-terminal Halo tagged protein (inducible NGFR and constitutive rtTA and neomycin resistance)
Depositing lab: Mitchell Guttman. Depositing organization: California Institute of Technology. Publication: SARS-CoV-2 Disrupts Splicing, Translation, and Protein Trafficking to Suppress Host Defenses. Banerjee AK, Blanco MR, Bruce EA, Honson DD, Chen LM, Chow A, Bhat P, Ollikainen N, Quinodoz SA, Loney C, Thai J, Miller ZD, Lin AE, Schmidt MM, Stewart DG, Goldfarb D, De Lorenzo G, Rihn SJ, Voorhees RM, Botten JW, Majumdar D, Guttman M. Cell. 2020 Nov 25;183(5):1325-1339.e21. doi: 10.1016/j.cell.2020.10.004. Epub 2020 Oct 8. PubMed 33080218.
Backbone
  Vector backbone: PB-TAG-ERN
  Vector type: Mammalian Expression
Growth in bacteria
  Bacterial resistance: Chloramphenicol and Ampicillin, 25 & 100 μg/mL
  Growth temperature: 37°C
  Growth strain: ccdB Survival
  Copy number: Unknown
Gene/Insert
  Cloning method: Gateway Cloning
Terms and licenses: Academic/Nonprofit Terms; Industry Terms: Not Available to Industry
How to cite: pB-Halo,IRES-NGFR was a gift from Mitchell Guttman (Addgene plasmid # 164520 ; http://n2t.net/addgene:164520 ; RRID:Addgene_164520)
